>Addgene plasmid #84684 | pRAM18dSGK[MCS] | depositor full sequence | sequence record 162270 | pRAM18dSGK[MCS] sequence 11525 bps
GGGCGAATTCGAGCTCGGTACCTAAGGACATAGTCGCTAGCAAGCGGCCGCATTTAAATCCGCGGCCTAG
GTCCCGGGTACCCTCAGCATACATCTTTTTAAGTCGGGCATTCTCCGATTCTAATGCCTTTAGCTTGGTA
ATCATCGGTAAATCCATACCTCCATACCTTGATCTCTATATAGACATAATTTGGCTGTCACTATGCTTTG
ATATAGTCATTTTACAGAATCTCCTTTTTTGTTATTAGAAAATTCTACTCTTCTTGTCGATTTTGTTTTA
GGGAGGATTACCTTCTCTTATGTTTTTGATCCTGTGTTTTCACTTACTTTGACTATAATTTTTTAACTAA
TATCCATACTCCACTCTCTTAACCCCTGCACTAGAGCCAAGCCTCTGTATAACATGAGAGTAATTATTAC
GCACCCAATCCGCAATAAATCTTGCTGGCATTGTAAACTTTAGTGTAGAAGTATCATTGCACTCCTTCAC
TACTGCTTTTTCAAACCAAGCTGTATACATAGCTTCTCCTAACTCTTCAATTAATCCTTGTCTGATATGA
TGCCATGCTGTATTTGCTTCGATCGTATCTAATCCCCCACTTTTCGCTAAAATACCTGCATGTGTACCAT
CAGACACAACATCAGATGTTATAATTTTAGGATATAGCATTACCTTTTCTTCATCTCTCCGCTTTCTTTC
ATTGCTTGTATCCTCCACCTCTTCTACCTTCTGCACATAATAACCGTTCATTCCATATACTGTTTCTAGC
TGCTCACTTAAGATCTCTATTTGTCGCTCACTTAAAGCTAGGTTACTTGGAATTAATACAGTTATAAAGC
TGTTGTTGGCACTTATCTTAAACTCTACTTGAGTTAGTATTGAATACGCTATGGAAGTGCTAAATCTTCC
TGCTATCTTCTTCTTTACCTGCATTTCTTTACTGGTATCAAATGAATTCTCTATTTGGCTTAAATATTGC
TCATGTTCTAACATGTTCTGCTCTTCAGCACCTATATTACAACTGAATCTAAATGTTGTATGATTAACAA
GTGGTCCTTGATGTTTTTCGCTCGCAAGCACTTTCTTCATATAGCTTAAGAAGATAAACTTATTCTTAAA
TTTCTTTTCAGGATATTTGATATATAGCTTCAATAGTAACTGGTTTACAAAGTTAGTGCTAAATTCCCTG
TTTGCTTTGAAGTTAAGTATATCTACATCTTTTTCTGATAGTGGATAGAAATGCCTTAATTCTTTATTTT
CAGATATATCTTTGATGGTTCTTGCAACAATCTCGGGGTGTATATTAGCACAAGGTAGCTTAAGACTAGC
TGTTTCATGGTATTCTTCCTTAGAAACAAAACAACCAGCTTCAGAATCATTTAAAAAAGAAGAATTGTTA
TAAAATTCAGATGGAAACGAGCTTTGCTCGTTTCCCAAAAACTCTTTTTTGAAATTTTCTTCAGATTTAT
ATATGTTTGAAGAATCATTTATAGATAAATTCTTAAGATTTACATCTATATAATCTATATTTTTAATAAT
ACTATTCTTTGATACAAAGTCTTTACTATATAATTGACCAGAATCAGTGCAAGGAGGGTCATATTCTGTG
CATTTCCATTCTTTAGCGATTTCTAAGGCTTTATTGTTATTATACTCAATTACTATTTGTTGCTTTTGCT
CTTTCTGTTTTTTCTGATCATTGTTATTTATGAGAGATATATTCAGAAGAGATATTTGCCATAAAGATTT
ATCAGCCCTGCTATTATAATCATCATTGTTTCTGATAACTAACTTATCTCGCTTAATAAGATTATTATCT
TCTAAATCCTTTAATGCTCTAGAAATAGAATTTCTATGTAATTTAAGTTCTTTCTGTAATTCTTGATAAG
AAGTGACAATAGAGTGCAGATTATTAGTTATAGAGTGATCATGGTCATAAGCATGATCATAAAAATCTTT
GTAATCATTCTTATTGCTGTTACTGGCATCAATATAAGTCTCTGTAGTGATCCTGTTGTCTTTGTCCTTA
CTGTCCGTGTCTCTGTTACCTTTATCATTATTACTAGATAATGAAGATTTATAAATCTTTGTAAAAAGAT
AGAGTGTTATAGTCTTTGCTGTTGCAGAAATGCTGCAATTAGAATTTAATTGCTTTAAGAACTCATAAGG
TACTCTTATAAACATCTTAGTTTTTTCAAGATGTTGCCTTTTTCCTTCTATGGTTGGCACAAAGATATTA
TCTATAGAATCTAACTTATCTGACTTAGAGTGACGTGTTTTTGTATTATCGATATCACCTAGATCAAACC
TATCAGGTTCATATTTAAGATCATTAAAAACCTTATCAGGTATTGTTGTAGTAATAATATTACGTTTATT
CTGACCTTGATCGTTCTTATCTCTAGTAATAATGAAATGTCCTTTAGCTTCCAGGGATTTCTGAAGCACA
AATACTTCAGATTTAGAGCAAGATAGTCTTTCTGCCCAGCTTTTAGCAGGTAGAGATATAGATCTATTAT
GGCCCTTAGAGAAGTTAATACAAGAAAGCCCATCAGCTAAGATGTAGTACATTTTCTCAAGAGTAGATAA
CTCTTTGCTTGATAATATATGAGATAATACGCACCCAGTTATTGGGACGTATGATTGATTCTTTGTGGTA
TCATAGTACTGATGTATACCTACATTATCACTGGGCGTAGCAAGCGGGTAAAATGATTGCATTTTATGCT
CCTTTTATGGAGCTAAGTACCTGAAACCCTTGACCGCTACGTAGAAATAGTATATATTTATTATATGTAA
AAATCATTCTGCCCGTGTTTATTTTTGCATATCATATCAATCAAGGTGTTGAGTTTTAGCTATTTTGAGC
ACTTAGCACCTGTAGTTTATTGTTTCACTATCGTATCTATTTTATTTAATTTATACTTCTCGAGTTTATC
ATTTGCAGCATCTATAAACCACTTTCTGCGCGTGATAAAGTTTTCAGCACAAATTTTATCAATCTTTTCT
ATAATATGCTCTGGAATATCTAAAGATATCCTTTTTACGTTTATTTTCTTCAGCATAAAGCCATTGAGAT
AAATGAATTATAATCATAGTTAAACATATTTTGTACACATGTCAATAAAAATAATTATTTCACACATAAA
AAATAATTATTTTAAAATCAGAGCACATAACATGTATATGTTAACATATATGTATGTTTTTACAATCTAA
TATAAACATATTGACATATGTATGTTTATATATTTATATTATCGTATAAAAAATAAATAATGTTATTATG
ATTTTGTCTTTCTTGAATCAAAAAGGAGGTGTAGGTAAGACTACACTTTCAATTAATGTTGCAACATGTC
TATCACTAAAAAAGCAAAAAGTGCTTTTAATAGATGCGGATCCACAAAATAGTTCTCTAGATTGGGTTGC
AACTCGTAGAAAAGAAAATTTATTCACTGTAGTTGGGCTCACAAAACCAATAATACATAAAGAGGTATCA
AAATTGGTTAAGAATTATGATCATATAATTATTGATGGACCACCAAGGATATATGATGTTGCTAAGTCTG
CAATAGTTACTAGTGACCTGGTAGTAATGCCAGTGCAACCGTCACCTTATGATATATGGGCAGCTAATGA
AGTGGTTAGCCTTATAAAAGAAGTATCTCAACCATTAGAAGGAATAAAAAATATAAAGTCCGCCTTTTTA
ATTAATAGGAAAATATCCAATACTGCTATTGGTCGAGATGTGGAACAAGCGTTAGATCATTACGGTATGG
ATATTTTACAAACACATATTTGTCAGAGAGTGGCATATGCAGAAACAGCAGCTATTGGTTCCACAGTTAT
GGAAAAGCATAATAGAGACAATCTAGCCGTTAGAGAAATAACAGATTTAACAAATGAAATTTTAGAAAAA
TATAACTAATTGAAAAGGTCATGACAAGAAAAAGAATTGCGCTCCCCAAAAACCGGTACAAAAAAATACT
ACTCAATTTATTGATGCATGGGTGTCGGGTAATATAAAACATGAACAACAGGATCAAAAACATAAGAGAA
CGACTATCTTTTTACCAGAAGAATTGCATAAGAAATTAAAAATCGAGGCGGCTAGGAGGGAGGTAACAAT
GACTGAAATAATTATAGAAGCTGTAGAAAAAAGTATATAGACATATATATGCTTATATGTCTTAACTTAA
TGTTTTTGTTTATTAAAGCAAGGATGCTTAATGTTAAGCAGGATCAAATACTATTCATCACGTTTCTTGA
TCAGACTTATAACTAAATTTTAGTGTAGTACAAATCATATAAACATATAGGAATATGTATGTTTATATTT
TGGTCCTACCAATCATTTCATCTATAGCGATTTGAAAATAATCTGCCAGTTTTACTATAACTTTAATACT
TAAAGTCCTATTATCACTATTTGTATTAATAAAATGAGTAATGGTACTACTACCTACTCTGCAATTTTTT
TCCAATATATACTCTGTAATGTTAAGTTGCTGTATTTTTGTTTTAAGAAAAGAGAATAAGTTATTATTAA
TATCATTTAAAGTTAAAGATACATATAATTGATATTTTTTTGTATTTTTTATAAATTTTGTGCGACCAAG
TACTTCATCTATATCACATTCAAAGAATGTTGCAATTATAAGAATAGTGATGATATTAGGATTAAGTAAA
ATTGCGTTTAGGAGTTTGCTAATAGTAGATCGCGATAAAGATGTTCCTAATACCAAATCTTTTTGTTGTA
TTTTATAAGCTTTAATTTTTTGACTTAAAAATTTTTGTATCCTTAGTGCAATATCCATAAATAACTCAAA
ATATCATACAAATAGTTTCTGAATGCCAAAAACTATTTTCTTGACACATTTCTTGACACACCAAAAATAT
ATTTAACAAAGTAGAAGTATGAGGTAGTGGATTGAGCTGATAATAAAGTACAAACTATCTTATAAAAAGA
AAAACCAATAAACACTCAAATTTTGGACAAGGAGCGTGTTGACTGGTGATTAAAGTCACCCAAACTGCAA
GATTAGTTCACATATCTTATGACCCTAATGTTACGAGTTTTGTAGATCAAGCGTGCAATGCTGACAATGC
AGATCATGATAACCAATCCTCATCAAAATTACCTACCGCTAAAACAATCACAGTGCTAATCAGTTTTTTA
AAACTCAGCAAATATGACGATGAGTGGTTAAGAGTAGGGAAGCAACTACTGCTACTGCAAAGACCTACAG
ATAAGCGAAGATGCTATAGGTCAGTTTTATTATGTTTTAAGTCAGTAATCAAAACCCATTCTGATAATTA
CGTAGCATATTACTTTAGCGGTATAACATTATGTTTGCTTGGAAGTTATGACGAAGCAATAAAGATGTTT
GATATGAGTCTTCGCTATAACAAAGAAAAAAGCACTGCTCTTGTACATACATTTATCTGAGGTATCAAGC
ATCACAGAGGGCATCAGACTTGCTACAGGAAATAATAACAGTGGTAATAGTGATTGATGCACCCATGCAG
AAATGTTTTTTGTTAAATAACGAGAGTTTAACAGTGAATGAGGGTCCTAGACAAGCTAGAGAGGAAAATC
ATTAAAAAACTTCAAAGATACAAAATAGATGGGGTAGGGAAAATTAGTGCGACTAATCACAAACAACGTT
CACCCAAAGGTAAAATATTGGCATCAGCAGAACAAGAAAAATGGGGTAGATATTTTGAACTAGGGATGTA
TTGGCACGGAAGAGAAGAGGGAAATCATAAAGAATTAATATATTTGAGAAGGTGCTTGCAGCTAAATCCC
GAGAATGAACCAGCAAATTGTTATGTGGGGATGATACTGCAAAAGCAAGGCAGATATCATGAGAGCTTAG
CGGCTTACAGAAAAGCAATATCATTAAGACCTGAGCTAAAGGAATTAGACTCGAAGAATGCCCGACTTAA
AAAGATGTATGCTGAGGGGATCCTCTAGAGTCGACCTGCAGCTGCCGGGGATCCTCTAGAGGATCCGCAA
CAAGGCCAACACCGCTACGGAATGACATATAATCTATACATAAAAATATCATCTATGTTATTAATTATAA
TAGACATATTAAAAAAGTTGCGTTATAACACTTTTTAAGTGATTTAATTTTGATTAAGGTTTTACATATG
AGGGAAGCGGTGATCGCCGAAGTATCGACTCAACTATCAGAGGTAGTTGGCGTCATCGAGCGCCATCTCG
AACCGACGTTGCTGGCCGTACATTTGTACGGCTCCGCAGTGGATGGCGGCCTGAAGCCACACAGTGATAT
TGATTTGCTGGTTACGGTGACCGTAAGGCTTGATGAAACAACGCGGCGAGCTTTGATCAACGACCTTTTG
GAAACTTCGGCTTCCCCTGGAGAGAGCGAGATTCTCCGCGCTGTAGAAGTCACCATTGTTGTGCACGACG
ACATCATTCCGTGGCGTTATCCAGCTAAGCGCGAACTGCAATTTGGAGAATGGCAGCGCAATGACATTCT
TGCAGGTATCTTCGAGCCAGCCACGATCGACATTGATCTGGCTATCTTGCTGACAAAAGCAAGAGAACAT
AGCGTTGCCTTGGTAGGTCCAGCGGCGGAGGAACTCTTTGATCCGGTTCCTGAACAGGATCTATTTGAGG
CGCTAAATGAAACCTTAACGCTATGGAACTCGCCGCCCGACTGGGCTGGCGATGAGCGAAATGTAGTGCT
TACGTTGTCCCGCATTTGGTACAGCGCAGTAACCGGCAAAATCGCGCCGAAGGATGTCGCTGCCGACTGG
GCAATGGAGCGCCTGCCGGCCCAGTATCAGCCCGTCATACTTGAAGCTAGGCAGGCTTATCTTGGACAAG
AAGATCGCTTGGCCTCGCGCGCAGATCAGTTGGAAGAATTTGTTCACTACGTGAAAGGCGAGATCACCAA
GGTAGTCGGCAAATAAGTTAAGCAACCGTTCTATAATCATAAAAAAAGCCTATATAGTTTGACTATATAG
GCTTTTTTGCTTTATAATGTAGTTTTGAGAAGCGTCATTGCGAGGATCCTCTAGAGGATCCGCAACAAGG
CCAACACCGCTACGGAATGACATATAATCTATACATAAAAATATCATCTATGTTATTAATTATAATAGAC
ATATTAAAAAAGTTGCGTTATAACACTTTTTAAGTGATTTAATTTTGATTAAGGTTTTACATATGAGTAA
AGGAGAAGAACTTTTCACTGGAGTTGTCCCAATTCTTGTTGAATTAGATGGTGATGTTAATGGGCACAAA
TTTTCTGTCAGTGGAGAGGGTGAAGGTGATGCAACATACGGAAAACTTACCCTTAAATTTATTTGCACTA
CTGGAAAACTACCTGTTCCATGGCCAACACTTGTCACTACTTTCTCTTATGGTGTTCAATGCTTTTCCCG
TTATCCGGATCATATGAAACGGCATGACTTTTTCAAGAGTGCCATGCCCGAAGGTTATGTACAGGAACGC
ACTATATCTTTCAAAGATGACGGGAACTACAAGACGCGTGCTGAAGTCAAGTTTGAAGGTGATACCCTTG
TTAATCGTATCGAGTTAAAAGGTATTGATTTTAAAGAAGATGGAAACATTCTCGGACACAAACTCGAGTA
CAACTATAACTCACACAATGTATACATCACGGCAGACAAACAAAAGAATGGAATCAAAGCTAACTTCAAA
ATTCGCCACAACATTGAAGATGGATCCGTTCAACTAGCAGACCATTATCAACAAAATACTCCAATTGGCG
ATGGCCCTGTCCTTTTACCAGACAACCATTACCTGTCGACACAATCTGCCCTTTCGAAAGATCCCAACGA
AAAGCGTGACCACATGGTCCTTCTTGAGTTTGTAACTGCTGCTGGGATTACACATGGCATGGATGAGCTC
TACAAATAAGGCTAATAAGCAACCGTTCTATAATCATAAAAAAAGCCTATATAGTTTGACTATATAGGCT
TTTTTGCTTTATAATGTAGTTTTGAGAAGCGTCATTGCGAGGATCCCCAGCTTGCATGCCTGCAGGCATG
CAAGCTTGAGTATTCTATAGTGTCACCTAAATAGCTTGGCGTAATCATGGTCATAGCTGTTTCCTGTGTG
AAATTGTTATCCGCTCACAATTCCACACAACATACGAGCCGGAAGCATAAAGTGTAAAGCCTGGGGTGCC
TAATGAGTGAGCTAACTCACATTAATTGCGTTGCGCTCACTGCCCGCTTTCCAGTCGGGAAACCTGTCGT
GCC
[33 nt withheld, positions 8264-8296]
CCTTTGACGTTGGAGTCCACGTTCTTT
[37 nt withheld, positions 8324-8360]
ACCCTATCTCGGTCTATTCTTTTGATTTATAAGGGATTTTGCCGATTTCGGCCTATTGGTTAAAAAATGA
GCTGATTTAACAAAAATTTAACGCGAATTTTAACAAAATATTAACGCTTACAATTTAGGTGGCACTTTTC
GGGGAAATGTGCGCGGAACCCCTATTTGTTTATTTTTCTAAATACATTCAAATATGTATCCGCTCATGAA
TTAATTCTTAGAAAAACTCATCGAGCATCAAATGAAACTGCAATTTATTCATATCAGGATTATCAATACC
ATATTTTTGAAAAAGCCGTTTCTGTAATGAAGGAGAAAACTCACCGAGGCAGTTCCATAGGATGGCAAGA
TCCTGGTATCGGTCTGCGATTCCGACTCGTCCAACATCAATACAACCTATTAATTTCCCCTCGTCAAAAA
TAAGGTTATCAAGTGAGAAATCACCATGAGTGACGACTGAATCCGGTGAGAATGGCAAAAGTTTATGCAT
TTCTTTCCAGACTTGTTCAACAGGCCAGCCATTACGCTCGTCATCAAAATCACTCGCATCAACCAAACCG
TTATTCATTCGTGATTGCGCCTGAGCGAGACGAAATACGCGATCGCTGTTAAAAGGACAATTACAAACAG
GAATCGAATGCAACCGGCGCAGGAACACTGCCAGCGCATCAACAATATTTTCACCTGAATCAGGATATTC
TTCTAATACCTGGAATGCTGTTTTCCCGGGGATCGCAGTGGTGAGTAACCATGCATCATCAGGAGTACGG
ATAAAATGCTTGATGGTCGGAAGAGGCATAAATTCCGTCAGCCAGTTTAGTCTGACCATCTCATCTGTAA
CATCATTGGCAACGCTACCTTTGCCATGTTTCAGAAACAACTCTGGCGCATCGGGCTTCCCATACAATCG
ATAGATTGTCGCACCTGATTGCCCGACATTATCGCGAGCCCATTTATACCCATATAAATCAGCATCCATG
TTGGAATTTAATCGCGGCCTAGAGCAAGACGTTTCCCGTTGAATATGGCTCATAACACCCCTTGTATTAC
TGTTTATGTAAGCAGACAGTTTTATTGTTCATGACCAAAATCCCTTAACGTGAGTTTTCGTTCCACTGAG
CGTCAGACCCCGTAGAAAAGATCAAAGGATCTTCTTGAGATCCTTTTTTTCTGCGCGTAATCTGCTGCTT
GCAAACAAAAAAACCACCGCTACCAGCGGTGGTTTGTTTGCCGGATCAAGAGCTACCAACTCTTTTTCCG
AAGGTAACTGGCTTCAGCAGAGCGCAGATACCAAATACTGTCCTTCTAGTGTAGCCGTAGTTAGGCCACC
ACTTCAAGAACTCTGTAGCACCGCCTACATACCTCGCTCTGCTAATCCTGTTACCAGTGGCTGCTGCCAG
TGGCGATAAGTCGTGTCTTACCGGGTTGGACTCAAGACGATAGTTACCGGATAAGGCGCAGCGGTCGGGC
TGAACGGGGGGTTCGTGCACACAGCCCAGCTTGGAGCGAACGACCTACACCGAACTGAGATACCTACAGC
GTGAGCTATGAGAAAGCGCCACGCTTCCCGAAGGGAGAAAGGCGGACAGGTATCCGGTAAGCGGCAGGGT
CGGAACAGGAGAGCGCACGAGGGAGCTTCCAGGGGGAAACGCCTGGTATCTTTATAGTCCTGTCGGGTTT
CGCCACCTCTGACTTGAGCGTCGATTTTTGTGATGCTCGTCAGGGGGGCGGAGCCTATGGAAAAACGCCA
GCAACGCGGCCTTTTTACGGTTCCTGGCCTTTTGCTGGCCTTTTGCTCACATGTTCTTTCCTGCGTTATC
CCCTGATTCTGTGGATAACCGTATTACCGCCTTTGAGTGAGCTGATACCGCTCGCCGCAGCCGAACGACC
GAGCGCAGCGAGTCAGTGAGCGAGGAAGCGGAAGAGCGCCTGATGCGGTATTTTCTCCTTACGCATCTGT
GCGGTATTTCACACCGCAATGGTGCACTCTCAGTACAATCTGCTCTGATGCCGCATAGTTAAGCCAGTAT
ACACTCCGCTATCGCTACGTGACTGGGTCATGGCTGCGCCCCGACACCCGCCAACACCCGCTGACGCGCC
CTGACGGGCTTGTCTGCTCCCGGCATCCGCTTACAGACAAGCTGTGACCGTCTCCGGGAGCTGCATGTGT
CAGAGGTTTTCACCGTCATCACCGAAACGCGCGAGGCAGCTGCGGTAAAGCTCATCAGCGTGGTCGTGAA
GCGATTCACAGATGTCTGCCTGTTCATCCGCGTCCAGCTCGTTGAGTTTCTCCAGAAGCGTTAATGTCTG
GCTTCTGATAAAGCGGGCCATGTTAAGGGCGGTTTTTTCCTGTTTGGTCACTGATGCCTCCGTGTAAGGG
GGATTTCTGTTCATGGGGGTAATGATACCGATGAAACGAGAGAGGATGCTCACGATACGGGTTACTGATG
ATGAACATGCCCGGTTACTGGAACGTTGTGAGGGTAAACAACTGGCGGTATGGATGCGGCGGGACCAGAG
AAAAATCACTCAGGGTCAATGCCAGCGCTTCGTTAATACAGATGTAGGTGTTCCACAGGGTAGCCAGCAG
CATCCTGCGATGCAGATCCGGAACATAATGGTGCAGGGCGCTGACTTCCGCGTTTCCAGACTTTACGAAA
CACGGAAACCGAAGACCATTCATGTTGTTGCTCAGGTCGCAGACGTTTTGCAGCAGCAGTCGCTTCACGT
TCGCTCGCGTATCGGTGATTCATTCTGCTAACCAGTAAGGCAACCCCGCCAGCCTAGCCGGGTCCTCAAC
GACAGGAGCACGATCATGCGCACCCGTGGGGCCGCCATGCCGGCGATAATGGCCTGCTTCTCGCCGAAAC
GTTTGGTGGCGGGACCAGTGACGAAGGCTTGAGCGAGGGCGTGCAAGATTCCGAATACCGCAAGCGACAG
GCCGATCATCGTCGCGCTCCAGCGAAAGCGGTCCTCGCCGAAAATGACCCAGAGCGCTGCCGGCACCTGT
CCTACGAGTTGCATGATAAAGAAGACAGTCATAAGTGCGGCGACGCTGGCGAAAGGGGGATGTGCTGCAA
GGCGATTAAGTTGGGTAACGCCAGGGTTTTCCCAGTCACGACGTTGTAAAACGACGGCCAGTGAATTGTA
ATACGACTCACTATA
Features (pLannotate 1.2.2; 21 found; start..end, strand, type, name):
      5..22      +  misc_feature   MCS (fragment): pUC18/19 multiple cloning site
   3294..3416    +  CDS            Y2821_BORBU (fragment): Protein predicted: Swiss-Prot protein existence level 4. From Borrelia burgdorferi (strain ATCC 35210 / B31 / CIP 102532 / DSM 4680).
   5966..5991    +  misc_feature   MCS (fragment): pUC18/19 multiple cloning site
   6158..6943    +  CDS            aadA: S3AD_SHIFL - Experimental evidence at protein level: Swiss-Prot protein existence level 1. Mediates bacterial resistance to the antibiotics streptomycin and spectinomycin. From Shigella flexneri.
   7203..7919    +  CDS            GFPuv: GFP variant optimized for excitation by UV light
   8039..8057    +  misc_feature   MCS (fragment): pUC18/19 multiple cloning site
   8064..8082    -  promoter       SP6 promoter: promoter for bacteriophage SP6 RNA polymerase
   8122..8144    -  protein_bind   lac operator (fragment): The lac repressor binds to the lac operator to inhibit transcription in E. coli. This inhibition can be relieved by adding lactose or isopropyl-β-D-thiogalactopyranoside (IPTG). lac repressor encoded by lacI
   8148..8178    -  promoter       lac promoter: promoter for the E. coli lac operon
   8193..8214    -  protein_bind   CAP binding site: CAP binding activates transcription in the presence of cAMP. E. coli catabolite activator protein
   8227..8265    -  CDS            lacI (fragment) (sequence partly withheld): lac repressor; lacI; The lac repressor binds to the lac operator to inhibit transcription in E. coli. This inhibition can be relieved by adding lactose or isopropyl-β-D-thiogalactopyranoside (IPTG).
   8264..8486    +  rep_origin     M13 ori (fragment) (sequence partly withheld): M13 bacteriophage origin of replication; arrow indicates direction of (+) strand synthesis
   8512..8569    +  promoter       AmpR promoter (fragment): bla
   8578..9393    -  CDS            KanR: aminoglycoside phosphotransferase; aph(3')-Ia; confers resistance to kanamycin in bacteria or G418 (Geneticin®) in eukaryotes
   9515..10103   +  rep_origin     ori: high-copy-number ColE1/pMB1/pBR322/pUC origin of replication
  10289..10428   -  misc_feature   bom: basis of mobility region from pBR322
  10530..10721   -  CDS            rop: Rop protein, which maintains plasmids at low copy number; rop
  10738..11118   +  CDS            YPB1_ECOLX: Protein predicted: Swiss-Prot protein existence level 4. From Escherichia coli.
  11190..11415   -  CDS            TcR (fragment): tetracycline efflux protein; tet; confers resistance to tetracycline
  11415..11506   -  CDS            lacZα (fragment): LacZα fragment of β-galactosidase; lacZ fragment
  11509..2       +  promoter       T7 promoter (across the origin): promoter for bacteriophage T7 RNA polymerase
