[The description below was written by a language model from this plasmid's Addgene catalogue record and pLannotate feature annotations shown in this document.]
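Description:
pRAM18dSGK[MCS] is an empty-backbone shuttle vector of about 11.5 kb, built for transforming Rickettsia species while being propagated in E. coli. The catalogue lists pET28 as the backbone. In line with this, the annotated E. coli maintenance module has a kanamycin resistance gene (aph(3')-Ia), a ColE1/pMB1-type origin, the pBR322 bom mobility region and rop. The Rop protein holds copy number down, which fits the record's low-copy designation. Fragments of an M13 origin, lacI, lacZα, a tetracycline resistance gene and an AmpR promoter are also detected. These appear to be non-functional remnants of the cloning history.

The selection and reporter cassette consists of aadA, which confers spectinomycin and streptomycin resistance, followed on the same strand by GFPuv, a UV-excitable GFP variant. The catalogue lists these as the selectable markers, so transformed rickettsiae can be selected with antibiotic and also seen by fluorescence. The feature table does not annotate a promoter for this cassette, so the record does not show what drives it. Several pUC-type multiple cloning site fragments are present, flanked by T7 and SP6 phage promoters and a lac promoter/operator region, and they provide restriction sites for inserting genes of interest.

A stretch of nearly 6 kb between the first two polylinker fragments is almost entirely unannotated, apart from a short match to a predicted Borrelia protein. This region may hold the sequences needed for plasmid maintenance in Rickettsia, as a shuttle vector would require, but the record does not identify its contents. The vector is intended as a platform for introducing and expressing cloned genes in diverse Rickettsia species.
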