Addgene plasmid #84684: pRAM18dSGK[MCS]
Purpose: (Empty Backbone) Can be used for the transformation of rickettsia
Depositing lab: Ulrike Munderloh. Depositing organization: University of Minnesota. Publication: Development of shuttle vectors for transformation of diverse Rickettsia species. Burkhardt NY, Baldridge GD, Williamson PC, Billingsley PM, Heu CC, Felsheim RF, Kurtti TJ, Munderloh UG. PLoS One. 2011;6(12):e29511. doi: 10.1371/journal.pone.0029511. Epub 2011 Dec 21. PubMed 22216299.
Backbone
  Vector backbone: pET28
  Backbone manufacturer: Novagen
  Vector type: Bacterial Expression
  Selectable markers: Spectinomycin and Streptomycin, GFPuv
Growth in bacteria
  Bacterial resistance: Kanamycin, 50 μg/mL
  Growth temperature: 37°C
  Growth strain: NEB Stable
  Copy number: Low Copy
Gene/Insert
  Cloning method: Restriction Enzyme
  Sequencing primers: 5′ M13-F20
Terms and licenses: Academic/Nonprofit Terms; Industry Terms: Not Available to Industry
How to cite: pRAM18dSGK[MCS] was a gift from Ulrike Munderloh (Addgene plasmid # 84684 ; http://n2t.net/addgene:84684 ; RRID:Addgene_84684)
