>Addgene plasmid #84684 | pRAM18dSGK[MCS] | addgene partial sequence | sequence record 164143 | Spect-F 5'-cagcccgtcatacttgaagc-3'
TTGGCCTCGCGCGCAGATCAGTTGGAAGAATTTGTTCACTACGTGAAAGGCGAGATCACCAAGGTAGTCG
GCAAATAAGTTAAGCAACCGTTCTATAATCATAAAAAAAGCCTATATAGTTTGACTATATAGGCTTTTTT
GCTTTATAATGTAGTTTTGAGAAGCGTCATTGCGAGGATCCTCTAGAGGATCCGCAACAAGGCCAACACC
GCTACGGAATGACATATAATCTATACATAAAAATATCATCTATGTTATTAATTATAATAGACATATTAAA
AAAGTTGCGTTATAACACTTTTTAAGTGATTTAATTTTGATTAAGGTTTTACATATGAGTAAAGGAGAAG
AACTTTTCACTGGAGTTGTCCCAATTCTTGTTGAATTAGATGGTGATGTTAATGGGCACAAATTTTCTGT
CAGTGGAGAGGGTGAAGGTGATGCAACATACGGAAAACTTACCCTTAAATTTATTTGCACTACTGGAAAA
CTACCTGTTCCATGGCCAACACTTGTCACTACTTTCTCTTATGGTGTTCAATGCTTTTCCCGTTATCCGG
ATCATATGAAACGGCATGACTTTTTCAAGAGTGCCATGCCCGAAGGTTATGTACAGGAACGCACTATATC
TTTCAAAGATGACGGGAACTACAAGACGCGTGCTGAAGTCAAGTTTGAAGGTGATACCCTTGTTAATCGT
ATCGAGTTAAAAGGTATTGATTTTAAAGAAGATGGAAACATTCTCGGACACAAACTCGAGTACAACTATA
ACTCACACAATGTATACATCACGGCAGACAAACAAAAGAATGGAATCAAAGCTAACTTCAAAATTCGCCA
CAACATTGAAGATGGATCCGTTCAACTAGCAGACCATTATCAACAAAATACTCCAATTGGCGA
