>Addgene plasmid #84684 | pRAM18dSGK[MCS] | addgene partial sequence | sequence record 164144 | SP6 5'-ATTTAGGTGACACTATAG-3'
GCTGGGGATCCTCGCAATGACGCTTCTCAAAACTACATTATAAAGCAAAAAAGCCTATATAGTCAAACTA
TATAGGCTTTTTTTATGATTATAGAACGGTTGCTTATTAGCCTTATTTGTAGAGCTCATCCATGCCATGT
GTAATCCCAGCAGCAGTTACAAACTCAAGAAGGACCATGTGGTCACGCTTTTCGTTGGGATCTTTCGAAA
GGGCAGATTGTGTCGACAGGTAATGGTTGTCTGGTAAAAGGACAGGGCCATCGCCAATTGGAGTATTTTG
TTGATAATGGTCTGCTAGTTGAACGGATCCATCTTCAATGTTGTGGCGAATTTTGAAGTTAGCTTTGATT
CCATTCTTTTGTTTGTCTGCCGTGATGTATACATTGTGTGAGTTATAGTTGTACTCGAGTTTGTGTCCGA
GAATGTTTCCATCTTCTTTAAAATCAATACCTTTTAACTCGATACGATTAACAAGGGTATCACCTTCAAA
CTTGACTTCAGCACGCGTCTTGTAGTTCCCGTCATCTTTGAAAGATATAGTGCGTTCCTGTACATAACCT
TCGGGCATGGCACTCTTGAAAAAGTCATGCCGTTTCATATGATCCGGATAACGGGAAAAGCATTGAACAC
CATAAGAGAAAGTAGTGACAAGTGTTGGCCATGGAACAGGTA
