>Addgene plasmid #84684 | pRAM18dSGK[MCS] | addgene partial sequence | sequence record 165227 | pJFRC-F 5'-ATAATGGTGCAGGGCGCTGAC-3'
GGAAACCGAAGACCATTCATGTTGTTGCTCAGGTCGCAGACGTTTTGCAGCAGCAGTCGCTTCACGTTCG
CTCGCGTATCGGTGATTCATTCTGCTAACCAGTAAGGCAACCCCGCCAGCCTAGCCGGGTCCTCAACGAC
AGGAGCACGATCATGCGCACCCGTGGGGCCGCCATGCCGGCGATAATGGCCTGCTTCTCGCCGAAACGTT
TGGTGGCGGGACCAGTGACGAAGGCTTGAGCGAGGGCGTGCAAGATTCCGAATACCGCAAGCGACAGGCC
GATCATCGTCGCGCTCCAGCGAAAGCGGTCCTCGCCGAAAATGACCCAGAGCGCTGCCGGCACCTGTCCT
ACGAGTTGCATGATAAAGAAGACAGTCATAAGTGCGGCGACGCTGGCGAAAGGGGGATGTGCTGCAAGGC
GATTAAGTTGGGTAACGCCAGGGTTTTCCCAGTCACGACGTTGTAAAACGACGGCCAGTGAATTGTAATA
CGACTCACTATAGGGCGAATTCGAGCTCGGTACCTAAGGACATAGTCGCTAGCAAGCGGCCGCATTTAAA
TCCGCGGCCTAGGTCCCGGGTACCCTCAGCATACATCTTTTTAAGTCGGGCATTCTCCGATTCTAATGCC
TTTAGCTTGGTAATCATCGGTAAATCCATACCTCCATACCTTGATCTCTATATAGACATAATTTGGCTGT
CACTATGCTTTGATATAGTCATTTTACAGAATCTCCTTTTTTGTTATTAGAAAATTCTACTCTTCTTGTC
GATTTTGTTTTAGGGAGGATTACCTTCTCTTATGTTTTTGATCCTGTGTTTTCACTTACTTTGACTATAA
TTTTTTAACTAATATCCATACTCCACTCTCTTAACCCCTGC
